>Addgene plasmid #157171 | pD649-HAsp-LTB-COMP5AP-AviTag-9xHis | addgene full sequence | sequence record 442320 | Addgene NGS Result
TTTCAATATTATTGAAGCATTTATCAGGGTTATTGTCTCATGAGCGGATACATATTTGAATGTATTTAGA
AAAATAAACAAATAGGGGTCAGTGTTACAACCAATTAACCAATTCTGAACATTATCGCGAGCCCATTTAT
ACCTGAATATGGCTCATAACACCCCTTGCTCATGACCAAAATCCCTTAACGTGAGTTACGCGCGCGTCGT
TCCACTGAGCGTCAGACCCCGTAGAAAAGATCAAAGGATCTTCTTGAGATCCTTTTTTTCTGCGCGTAAT
CTGCTGCTTGCAAACAAAAAAACCACCGCTACCAGCGGTGGTTTGTTTGCCGGATCAAGAGCTACCAACT
CTTTTTCCGAAGGTAACTGGCTTCAGCAGAGCGCAGATACCAAATACTGTTCTTCTAGTGTAGCCGTAGT
TAGCCCACCACTTCAAGAACTCTGTAGCACCGCCTACATACCTCGCTCTGCTAATCCTGTTACCAGTGGC
TGCTGCCAGTGGCGATAAGTCGTGTCTTACCGGGTTGGACTCAAGACGATAGTTACCGGATAAGGCGCAG
CGGTCGGGCTGAACGGGGGGTTCGTGCACACAGCCCAGCTTGGAGCGAACGACCTACACCGAACTGAGAT
ACCTACAGCGTGAGCTATGAGAAAGCGCCACGCTTCCCGAAGGGAGAAAGGCGGACAGGTATCCGGTAAG
CGGCAGGGTCGGAACAGGAGAGCGCACGAGGGAGCTTCCAGGGGGAAACGCCTGGTATCTTTATAGTCCT
GTCGGGTTTCGCCACCTCTGACTTGAGCGTCGATTTTTGTGATGCTCGTCAGGGGGGCGGAGCCTATGGA
AAAACGCCAGCAACGCGGCCTTTTTACGGTTCCTGGCCTTTTGCTGGCCTTTTGCTCACATGTTCTTTCC
TGCGTTATCCCCTGATTCTGTGGATAACCGTATTACCGCCTTTGAGTGAGCTGATACCGCTCGCCGCAGC
CGAACGACCGAGCGCAGCGAGTCAGTGAGCGAGGAAGCGGAAGGCGAGAGTAGGGAACTGCCAGGCATCA
AACTAAGCAGAAGGCCCCTGACGGATGGCCTTTTTGCGTTTCTACAAACTCTTTCTGTGTTGTAAAACGA
CGGCCAGTCTTAAGCTCGGGCCCCCTGGGCGGTTCTGATAACGAGTAATCGTTAATCCGCAAATAACGTA
AAAACCCGCTTCGGCGGGTTTTTTTATGGGGGGAGTTTAGGGAAAGAGCATTTGTCAGAATATTTAAGGG
CGCCTGTCACTTTGCTTGATATATGAGAATTATTTAACCTTATAAATGAGAAAAAAGCAACGCACTTTAA
ATAAGATACGTTGCTTTTTCGATTGATGAACACCTATAATTAAACTATTCATCTATTATTTATGATTTTT
TGTATATACAATATTTCTAGTTTGTTAAAGAGAATTAAGAAAATAAATCTCGAAAATAATAAAGGGAAAA
TCAGTTTTTGATATCAAAATTATACATGTCAACGATAATACAAAATATAATACAAACTATAAGATGTTAT
CAGTATTTATTATCATTTAGAATAAATTTTGTGTCGCCCTTAATTGTGAGCGGATAACAATTACGAGCTT
CATGCACAGTGGCGTTGACTCAATATTGGCCATTAGCCATATTATTCATTGGTTATATAGCATAAATCAA
TATTGGCTATTGGCCATTGCATACGTTGTATCTATATCATAATATGTACATTTATATTGGCTCATGTCCA
ATATGACCGCCATGTTGGCATTGATTATTGACTAGTTATTAATAGTAATCAATTACGGGGTCATTAGTTC
ATAGCCCATATATGGAGTTCCGCGTTACATAACTTACGGTAAATGGCCCGCCTGGCTGACCGCCCAACGA
CCCCCGCCCATTGACGTCAATAATGACGTATGTTCCCATAGTAACGCCAATAGGGACTTTCCATTGACGT
CAATGGGTGGAGTATTTACGGTAAACTGCCCACTTGGCAGTACATCAAGTGTATCATATGCCAAGTACGC
CCCCTATTGACGTCAATGACGGTAAATGGCCCGCCTGGCATTATGCCCAGTACATGACCTTATGGGACTT
TCCTACTTGGCAGTACATCTACGTATTAGTCATCGCTATTACCATGGTGATGCGGTTTTGGCAGTACATC
AATGGGCGTGGATAGCGGTTTGACTCACGGGGATTTCCAAGTCTCCACCCCATTGACGTCAATGGGAGTT
TGTTTTGGCACCAAAATCAACGGGACTTTCCAAAATGTCGTAACAACTCCGCCCCATTGACGCAAATGGG
CGGTAGGCGTGTACGGTGGGAGGTCTATATAAGCAGAGCTCGTTTAGTGAACCGTCAGATCGCCTGGAGA
CGCCATCCACGCTGTTTTGACCTCCATAGAAGACACCGGGACCGATCCAGCCTCCGCGGCCGGGAACGGT
GCATTGGAACGCGGATTCCCCGTGCCAAGAGTGACGTAAGTACCGCCTATAGAGTCTATAGGCCCACCCC
CTTGGCTTCGTTAGAACGCGGCTACAATTAATACATAACCTTATGTATCATACACATACGATTTAGGTGA
CACTATAGAATAACATCCACTTTGCCTTTCTCTCCACAGGTGTCCACTCCCAGGTCCAACTGCACCTCGG
TTCTATCGAAAACGCGCCTGCTAGCGCCACCATGAAGACCATCATTGCCCTGAGCTACATCTTCTGCCTG
GTGTTCGCTGCGGCCGCCCAAGATCAAGGCGGACTGGTTACAGAAACAGCCGATCCTGGTGCTCAGGCCC
AGCAAGGACTGGGATTTCAGAAGCTGCCCGAGGAAGAACCCGAGACAGATCTCTCTCCTGGACTGCCTGC
CGCTCATCTGATTGGAGCCCCTCTGAAAGGACAAGGCCTCGGCTGGGAGACAACAAAAGAGCAGGCCTTT
CTGACCAGCGGCACCCAGTTTTCTGATGCCGAAGGACTGGCTCTGCCCCAGGATGGCCTGTACTACCTGT
ACTGTCTCGTGGGCTATAGAGGCAGAGCACCTCCTGGTGGCGGAGATCCTCAGGGAAGAAGCGTGACACT
GCGGAGCAGTCTGTATAGAGCCGGCGGAGCTTATGGCCCTGGAACACCTGAATTGCTGCTGGAAGGCGCC
GAGACAGTGACACCTGTGCTTGATCCTGCCAGAAGGCAAGGCTACGGCCCTCTGTGGTACACATCTGTTG
GCTTTGGAGGCCTGGTGCAGCTGAGAAGAGGCGAGAGGGTGTACGTGAACATCTCTCACCCCGACATGGT
GGACTTCGCCAGAGGCAAGACATTCTTCGGCGCCGTGATGGTCGGAGGCGCGCCGGAAGATCAAGTTGAT
CCAAGATTGATTGATGGCAAGGGCGGATCTCTGGAGGTGCTGTTCCAGGGACCAGGCGGAAGCGGCAATC
CCGGCGGCGATCTGGCCCCCCAGATGCTGCGCGAGCTGCAGGAGACCAATGCCGCCCTGCAGGACGTGCG
CGAGCTGCTGCGCCACCGCGTGAAGGAGATCACCTTCCTGAAGAACACCGTGATGGAGTGCGACGCCTGC
GGTATGCAGCCCTCTAGAGGCTCCGGCTCCATCATCCCAGTTGAGGAGGAGAACCCGGACTTCTGGAACC
GCGAGGCAGCCGAGGCCCTGGGTGCCGCCAAGAAGCTGCAGCCTGCACAGACAGCCGCCAAGAACCTCAT
CATCTTCCTGGGCGATGGGATGGGGGTGTCTACGGTGACAGCTGCCAGGATCCTAAAAGGGCAGAAGAAG
GACAAACTGGGGCCTGAGATACCCCTGGCCATGGACCGCTTCCCATATGTGGCTCTGTCCAAGACATACA
ATGTAGACAAACATGTGCCAGACAGTGGAGCCACAGCCACGGCCTACCTGTGCGGGGTCAAGGGCAACTT
CCAGACCATTGGCTTGAGTGCAGCCGCCCGCTTTAACCAGTGCAACACGACACGCGGCAACGAGGTCATC
TCCGTGATGAATCGGGCCAAGAAAGCAGGGAAGTCAGTGGGAGTGGTAACCACCACACGAGTGCAGCACG
CCTCGCCAGCCGGCACCTACGCCCACACGGTGAACCGCAACTGGTACTCGGACGCCGACGTGCCTGCCTC
GGCCCGCCAGGAGGGGTGCCAGGACATCGCTACGCAGCTCATCTCCAACATGGACATTGACGTGATCCTA
GGTGGAGGCCGAAAGTACATGTTTCGCATGGGAACCCCAGACCCTGAGTACCCAGATGACTACAGCCAAG
GTGGGACCAGGCTGGACGGGAAGAATCTGGTGCAGGAATGGCTGGCGAAGCGCCAGGGTGCCCGGTATGT
GTGGAACCGCACTGAGCTCATGCAGGCTTCCCTGGACCCGTCTGTGACCCATCTCATGGGTCTCTTTGAG
CCTGGAGACATGAAATACGAGATCCACCGAGACTCCACACTGGACCCCTCCCTGATGGAGATGACAGAGG
CTGCCCTGCGCCTGCTGAGCAGGAACCCCCGCGGCTTCTTCCTCTTCGTGGAGGGTGGTCGCATCGACCA
TGGTCATCATGAAAGCAGGGCTTACCGGGCACTGACTGAGACGATCATGTTCGACGACGCCATTGAGAGG
GCGGGCCAGCTCACCAGCGAGGAGGACACGCTGAGCCTCGTCACTGCCGACCACTCCCACGTCTTCTCCT
TCGGAGGCTACCCCCTGCGAGGGAGCTCCATCTTCGGGCTGGCCCCTGGCAAGGCCCGGGACAGGAAGGC
CTACACGGTCCTCCTATACGGAAACGGTCCAGGCTATGTGCTCAAGGACGGCGCCCGGCCGGATGTTACC
GAGAGCGAGAGCGGGAGCCCCGAGTATCGGCAGCAGTCAGCAGTGCCCCTGGACGAAGAGACCCACGCAG
GCGAGGACGTGGCGGTGTTCGCGCGCGGCCCGCAGGCGCACCTGGTTCACGGCGTGCAGGAGCAGACCTT
CATAGCGCACGTCATGGCCTTCGCCGCCTGCCTGGAGCCCTACACCGCCTGCGACCTGGCGCCCCCCGCC
GGCACCACCGACGCCGCGCACCCGGGTGGCGGAGGACTGAACGACATCTTCGAGGCTCAGAAAATCGAAT
GGCACGAACATCACCATCACCATCACCATCACCATTAAGGCCGGCCTGTAGTCACTGGCACAACGCGTTA
CCCGGTAAGCCAATCGGGTATACACGGTCGTCATACTGCAGACAGGGTTCTTCTACTTTGCAAGATAGTC
TTGAGTAGTAAAATAAATAGATAGAGAAAATCAGCCTCGACTGTGCCTTCTAGTTGCCAGCCATCTGTTG
TTTGCCCCTCCCCCGTGCCTTCCTTGACCCTGGAAGGTGCCACTCCCACTGTCCTTTCCTAATAAAATGA
GGAAATTGCATCACAACACTCAACCCTATCTCGGTCTATTCTTTTGATTTATAAGGGATTTTGCCGATTT
CGGCCTATTGGTTAAAAAATGAGCTGATTTAACAAAAATTTAACGCGAATTAATTCTGTGGAATGTGTGT
CAGTTAGGGTGTGGAAAGTCCCCAGGCTCCCCAGCAGGCAGAAGTATGCAAAGCATGCATCTCAATTAGT
CAGCAACCAGGTGTGGAAAGTCCCCAGGCTCCCCAGCAGGCAGAAGTATGCAAAGCATGCATCTCAATTA
GTCAGCAACCATAGTCCCGCCCCTAACTCCGCCCATCCCGCCCCTAACTCCGCCCAGTTCCGCCCATTCT
CCGCCCCATGGCTGACTAATTTTTTTTATTTATGCAGAGGCCGAGGCCGCCTCTGCCTCTGAGCTATTCC
AGAAGTAGTGAGGAGGCTTTTTTGGAGGCCTAGGCTTTTGCAAAAAGCTCCCGGGAGCTTGTATATCCAT
TTTCGGATCTGATCAGCACGTGTTGACAATTAATCATCGGCATAGTATATCGGCATAGTATAATACGACA
AGGTGAGGAACTAAACCATGACCGAGTACAAGCCCACGGTGCGCCTCGCCACCCGCGACGACGTCCCCAG
GGCCGTACGCACCCTCGCCGCCGCGTTCGCCGACTACCCCGCCACGCGCCACACCGTCGATCCGGACCGC
CACATCGAGCGGGTCACCGAGCTGCAAGAACTCTTCCTCACGCGCGTCGGGCTCGACATCGGCAAGGTGT
GGGTCGCGGACGACGGCGCCGCGGTGGCGGTCTGGACCACGCCGGAGAGCGTCGAAGCGGGGGCGGTGTT
CGCCGAGATCGGCCCGCGCATGGCCGAGTTGAGCGGTTCCCGGCTGGCCGCGCAGCAACAGATGGAAGGC
CTCCTGGCGCCGCACCGGCCCAAGGAGCCCGCGTGGTTCCTGGCCACCGTCGGCGTCTCGCCCGACCACC
AGGGCAAGGGTCTGGGCAGCGCCGTCGTGCTCCCCGGAGTGGAGGCGGCCGAGCGCGCCGGGGTGCCCGC
CTTCCTGGAGACATCCGCGCCCCGCAACCTCCCCTTCTACGAGCGGCTCGGCTTCACCGTCACCGCCGAC
GTCGAGGTGCCCGAAGGACCGCGCACCTGGTGCATGACCCGCAAGCCCGGTGCCTGACACGTGCTACGAG
ATTTCGATTCCACCGCCGCCTTCTATGAAAGGTTGGGCTTCGGAATCGTTTTCCGGGACGCCGGCTGGAT
GATCCTCCAGCGCGGGGATCTCATGCTGGAGTTCTTCGCCCACCCCAACTTGTTTATTGCAGCTTATAAT
GGTTACAAATAAAGCAATAGCATCACAAATTTCACAAATAAAGCATTTTTTTCACTGCATTCTAGTTGTG
GTTTGTCCAAACTCATCAATGTATCTTATCATGTCTGTATACCGTCGACCTCTAGCTAGAGCTTGGCGTA
ATCATGGTCATTACCAATGCTTAATCAGTGAGGCACCTATCTCAGCGATCTGTCTATTTCGTTCATCCAT
AGTTGCCTGACTCCCCGTCGTGTAGATAACTACGATACGGGAGGGCTTACCATCTGGCCCCAGCGCTGCG
ATGATACCGCGAGAACCACGCTCACCGGCTCCGGATTTATCAGCAATAAACCAGCCAGCCGGAAGGGCCG
AGCGCAGAAGTGGTCCTGCAACTTTATCCGCCTCCATCCAGTCTATTAATTGTTGCCGGGAAGCTAGAGT
AAGTAGTTCGCCAGTTAATAGTTTGCGCAACGTTGTTGCCATCGCTACAGGCATCGTGGTGTCACGCTCG
TCGTTTGGTATGGCTTCATTCAGCTCCGGTTCCCAACGATCAAGGCGAGTTACATGATCCCCCATGTTGT
GCAAAAAAGCGGTTAGCTCCTTCGGTCCTCCGATCGTTGTCAGAAGTAAGTTGGCCGCAGTGTTATCACT
CATGGTTATGGCAGCACTGCATAATTCTCTTACTGTCATGCCATCCGTAAGATGCTTTTCTGTGACTGGT
GAGTACTCAACCAAGTCATTCTGAGAATAGTGTATGCGGCGACCGAGTTGCTCTTGCCCGGCGTCAATAC
GGGATAATACCGCGCCACATAGCAGAACTTTAAAAGTGCTCATCATTGGAAAACGTTCTTCGGGGCGAAA
ACTCTCAAGGATCTTACCGCTGTTGAGATCCAGTTCGATGTAACCCACTCGTGCACCCAACTGATCTTCA
GCATCTTTTACTTTCACCAGCGTTTCTGGGTGAGCAAAAACAGGAAGGCAAAATGCCGCAAAAAAGGGAA
TAAGGGCGACACGGAAATGTTGAATACTCATATTCTTCCTT
Features (pLannotate 1.2.2; 24 found; start..end, strand, type, name):
    119..143     -  CDS            KanR (fragment): aminoglycoside phosphotransferase; aph(3')-Ia; confers resistance to kanamycin
    254..842     +  rep_origin     ori: high-copy-number ColE1/pMB1/pBR322/pUC origin of replication
   1067..1084    +  terminator     rrnB T2 terminator (fragment): transcription terminator T2 from the E. coli rrnB gene
   1109..1128    -  CDS            lacZα (fragment): LacZα fragment of β-galactosidase; lacZ fragment
   1584..1600    +  protein_bind   lac operator: The lac repressor binds to the lac operator to inhibit transcription in E. coli. This inhibition can be relieved by adding lactose or isopropyl-β-D-thiogalactopyranoside (IPTG). lac repressor encoded by lacI
   1843..2146    +  enhancer       CMV enhancer: human cytomegalovirus immediate early enhancer
   2147..2350    +  promoter       CMV promoter: human cytomegalovirus (CMV) immediate early promoter
   2486..2529    +  intron         CMV intron (fragment): modified intron A from human cytomegalovirus
   2581..2599    +  promoter       SP6 promoter: promoter for bacteriophage SP6 RNA polymerase
   2603..2640    +  CDS            IgH signal sequence (fragment): signal sequence from the mouse immunoglobulin heavy chain variable region
   2659..3336    +  CDS            LTB (fragment): TNFC_HUMAN - Also known as TNFC, TNFSF3. Experimental evidence at protein level: Swiss-Prot protein existence level 1. Cytokine that binds to LTBR/TNFRSF3. May play a specific role in immune response regulation. Provides the membrane anchor for the attachment of the heterotrimeric complex to the cell surface. Isoform 2 is probably non-functional. From Homo sapiens (Human).
   3433..3612    +  CDS            Comp (fragment): COMP_RAT - Experimental evidence at protein level: Swiss-Prot protein existence level 1. May play a role in the structural integrity of cartilage via its interaction with other extracellular matrix proteins such as the collagens and fibronectin. Can mediate the interaction of chondrocytes with the cartilage extracellular matrix through interaction with cell surface integrin receptors. Could play a role in the pathogenesis of osteoarthritis. Potent suppressor of apoptosis in both primary chondrocytes and transformed cells. Suppresses apoptosis by blocking the activation of caspase-3 and by indu
   3600..5052    +  CDS            SEAP (fragment): secreted alkaline phosphatase from human placenta The natural enzyme has a C-terminal transmembrane sequence that is replaced by a GPI anchor.
   5077..5118    +  CDS            AviTag™ (fragment): peptide tag that allows for enzymatic biotinylation
   5122..5145    +  CDS            8xHis: 8xHis affinity tag
   5291..5402    +  polyA_signal   bGH poly(A) signal: bovine growth hormone polyadenylation signal
   5403..5511    +  rep_origin     f1 ori (fragment): f1 bacteriophage origin of replication; arrow indicates direction of (+) strand synthesis
   5525..5854    +  promoter       SV40 promoter: SV40 enhancer and early promoter
   5902..5949    +  promoter       EM7 promoter: synthetic bacterial promoter&nbsp
   5968..6567    +  CDS            PuroR (fragment): puromycin N-acetyltransferase; pac from Streptomyces; confers resistance to puromycin
   6577..6702    +  CDS            ble (fragment): BLE_KLEPN - Experimental evidence at protein level: Swiss-Prot protein existence level 1. Binding protein with a strong affinity to the bleomycin family of antibiotics. Binds to CL990; an antimitotic-antibiotic compound. From Klebsiella pneumoniae.
   6697..6818    +  polyA_signal   SV40 poly(A) signal: SV40 polyadenylation signal
   6871..7731    -  CDS            AmpR: β-lactamase; bla; confers resistance to ampicillin, carbenicillin, and related antibiotics
   7734..89      -  promoter       AmpR promoter (fragment) (across the origin): bla
