[The description below was written by a language model from this plasmid's Addgene catalogue record and pLannotate feature annotations shown in this document.]
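Description:
pD649-HAsp-LTB-COMP5AP-AviTag-9xHis is a mammalian expression plasmid built on the pD649 backbone and designed to secrete the extracellular domain of a human cell-surface protein, here lymphotoxin beta (LTB, also called TNFC/TNFSF3), as a tagged fusion. It is propagated in E. coli as a high-copy plasmid through a ColE1/pUC-type origin and selected with ampicillin via a β-lactamase gene. The annotated sequence (about 7.7 kb) also carries an SV40 promoter/EM7 promoter cassette driving a puromycin N-acetyltransferase gene with an SV40 polyadenylation signal, which could allow puromycin selection in mammalian cells, although the record does not describe such use. Small fragments annotated as KanR, lacZα, ble and f1 ori appear to be backbone remnants.

Expression is driven by the CMV enhancer and immediate early promoter, followed by a fragment of CMV intron A and an SP6 promoter that also serves as a sequencing primer site. The open reading frame starts with a signal peptide: the name indicates "HAsp", while the automated annotation matches a short fragment to an IgH signal sequence. The LTB insert follows, cloned between retained NotI and AscI sites. Downstream on the backbone is COMP5AP, which combines the rat cartilage oligomeric matrix protein coiled-coil segment, a pentamerising domain, with human placental alkaline phosphatase. This is followed by an AviTag for enzymatic biotinylation, a polyhistidine tag (9xHis by name, annotated as 8xHis) and the bGH polyadenylation signal. Pentamerisation raises avidity and the phosphatase gives an enzymatic readout, which suits the secreted protein to detecting weak extracellular interactions, as in the human IgSF cell-surface interactome screen for which the collection was made. The depositor notes that some plasmids in the collection may carry an IS4-like transposase upstream of the CMV promoter; none is annotated in this feature table.
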