Addgene plasmid #157171: pD649-HAsp-LTB-COMP5AP-AviTag-9xHis
Purpose: Mammalian expression of cell-surface protein extracellular domain fused to COMP5AP-AviTag-9xHis. Protein is secreted from cells.
Depositing lab: Chris Garcia. Depositing organization: Stanford University. Publication: A Human IgSF Cell-Surface Interactome Reveals a Complex Network of Protein-Protein Interactions. Wojtowicz WM, Vielmetter J, Fernandes RA, Siepe DH, Eastman CL, Chisholm GB, Cox S, Klock H, Anderson PW, Rue SM, Miller JJ, Glaser SM, Bragstad ML, Vance J, Lam AW, Lesley SA, Zinn K, Garcia KC. Cell. 2020 Aug 20;182(4):1027-1043.e17. doi: 10.1016/j.cell.2020.07.025. PubMed 32822567.
Backbone
  Vector backbone: pD649
  Backbone size w/o insert (bp): 7153
  Vector type: Mammalian Expression
Growth in bacteria
  Bacterial resistance: Ampicillin, 100 μg/mL
  Growth temperature: 37°C
  Growth strain: DH5alpha
  Copy number: High Copy
Gene/Insert
  Gene/Insert name: LTB (alt name: TNFC)
  Species: H. sapiens (human)
  Insert size (bp): 588
  Entrez Gene: LTB (a.k.a. TNFC, TNFSF3, TNLG1C, p33)
  Promoter: CMV/SP6
  Tag / fusion protein: COMP5AP-AviTag-9xHis (C terminal on backbone)
  Cloning method: Restriction Enzyme; 5′ cloning site GCGGCCGC (not destroyed); 3′ cloning site GGCGCGCC (not destroyed)
  Sequencing primers: 5′ ATTTAGGTGACACTATAG; 3′ CGTCGCACTCCATCACGGTG
Resource information
  A portion of this plasmid was derived from a plasmid made by: synthesis by ThermoFisher
Terms and licenses: Academic/Nonprofit Terms; Industry Terms: Not Available to Industry
Depositor comments: Some plasmids in this collection may have an IS4-like element ISVsa5 family transposase upstream of the CMV promoter.
How to cite: pD649-HAsp-LTB-COMP5AP-AviTag-9xHis was a gift from Chris Garcia (Addgene plasmid # 157171 ; http://n2t.net/addgene:157171 ; RRID:Addgene_157171)
