>Addgene plasmid #157171 | pD649-HAsp-LTB-COMP5AP-AviTag-9xHis | depositor partial sequence | sequence record 303452 | insert (extracellular domain)
CAAGATCAAGGCGGACTGGTTACAGAAACAGCCGATCCTGGTGCTCAGGCCCAGCAAGGACTGGGATTTC
AGAAGCTGCCCGAGGAAGAACCCGAGACAGATCTCTCTCCTGGACTGCCTGCCGCTCATCTGATTGGAGC
CCCTCTGAAAGGACAAGGCCTCGGCTGGGAGACAACAAAAGAGCAGGCCTTTCTGACCAGCGGCACCCAG
TTTTCTGATGCCGAAGGACTGGCTCTGCCCCAGGATGGCCTGTACTACCTGTACTGTCTCGTGGGCTATA
GAGGCAGAGCACCTCCTGGTGGCGGAGATCCTCAGGGAAGAAGCGTGACACTGCGGAGCAGTCTGTATAG
AGCCGGCGGAGCTTATGGCCCTGGAACACCTGAATTGCTGCTGGAAGGCGCCGAGACAGTGACACCTGTG
CTTGATCCTGCCAGAAGGCAAGGCTACGGCCCTCTGTGGTACACATCTGTTGGCTTTGGAGGCCTGGTGC
AGCTGAGAAGAGGCGAGAGGGTGTACGTGAACATCTCTCACCCCGACATGGTGGACTTCGCCAGAGGCAA
GACATTCTTCGGCGCCGTGATGGTCGGA
